Addgene plasmid #148047: pAc5.1B-EGFP-DmPAN2-L766EV758E-dsRNAres_Y
Purpose: Insect Expression of DmPAN3-L766EV758E-dsRNAres
Depositing lab: Elisa Izaurralde. Depositing organization: Max Planck Institute for Developmental Biology. Publication: An asymmetric PAN3 dimer recruits a single PAN2 exonuclease to mediate mRNA deadenylation and decay. Jonas S, Christie M, Peter D, Bhandari D, Loh B, Huntzinger E, Weichenrieder O, Izaurralde E. Nat Struct Mol Biol. 2014 Jul;21(7):599-608. doi: 10.1038/nsmb.2837. Epub 2014 Jun 1. PubMed 24880343.
Backbone
  Vector backbone: Unknown
  Vector type: Insect Expression
Growth in bacteria
  Bacterial resistance: Ampicillin, 100 μg/mL
  Growth temperature: 37°C
  Growth strain: DH5alpha
  Copy number: Low Copy
Gene/Insert
  Gene/Insert name: DmPAN3-L766EV758E-dsRNAres
  Species: D. melanogaster (fly)
  Entrez Gene: CG11486 (a.k.a. Dmel_CG11486, Dmel\CG11486, PAN3)
  Cloning method: Unknown
Terms and licenses: Academic/Nonprofit Terms; Industry Terms: Not Available to Industry
Depositor comments: ORF extracted from NCBI: LD14901 Plasmids from this collection were made available to the research community and donated after the lab closed. Please note that the sequence provided by the depositing laboratory may be theoretical/predicted or based on Sanger sequencing results. There may be discrepancies between sequencing results obtained by Addgene and the depositor sequence. If an Addgene verified sequence is not available, please contact before placing your order to request that our lab fully sequence the plasmid.
How to cite: pAc5.1B-EGFP-DmPAN2-L766EV758E-dsRNAres_Y was a gift from Elisa Izaurralde (Addgene plasmid # 148047 ; http://n2t.net/addgene:148047 ; RRID:Addgene_148047)
