[The description below was written by a language model from this plasmid's Addgene catalogue record and pLannotate feature annotations shown in this document.]
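Description:
pAc5.1B-EGFP-DmPAN2-L766EV758E-dsRNAres_Y is an 8.4 kb insect expression plasmid for producing an EGFP-tagged Drosophila melanogaster deadenylase subunit in fly cells. The catalogue lists the backbone as unknown, although the name and the annotated parts point to a pAc5.1-type vector. The record is inconsistent about the insert. The plasmid name says PAN2, whereas the purpose and insert fields and the linked gene (CG11486) all say PAN3, and the feature table annotates the open reading frame as PAN3. The encoded protein therefore appears to be PAN3, the regulatory subunit of the PAN2–PAN3 poly(A)-nuclease complex that shortens mRNA poly(A) tails.

Expression is driven by the constitutive Drosophila actin 5C (Ac5) promoter. EGFP sits directly upstream of the PAN3 coding sequence, consistent with an N-terminal fluorescent fusion, and an SV40 polyadenylation signal lies downstream. A V5 epitope sequence from the vector follows the insert, but the record does not show whether it is translated in frame with PAN3. The insert carries two point substitutions, L766E and V758E. The "dsRNAres" label indicates a sequence altered to escape dsRNA-mediated knockdown, which would let the mutant be expressed while the endogenous protein is depleted. That design fits complementation experiments such as those implied by the associated study of how a PAN3 dimer recruits PAN2, though the record does not state what the mutations disrupt.

In bacteria the plasmid replicates from a ColE1/pUC-type origin and is selected with ampicillin through the bla gene and its promoter. The catalogue describes it as low copy despite this origin annotation. Fragments of SV40 large T antigen and a tetracycline resistance gene are backbone remnants. The sequence is depositor-supplied and may be theoretical.
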