Features (pLannotate 1.2.2; 10 found; start..end, strand, type, name):
     56..2568    +  promoter       Ac5 promoter: Drosophila melanogaster actin 5C promoter
   2588..3304    +  CDS            EGFP: EGFP is a basic (constitutively fluorescent) green fluorescent protein published in 1996, derived from Aequorea victoria. It is reported to be a rapidly-maturing weak dimer with moderate acid sensitivity.
   3320..5689    +  CDS            PAN3: PAN3_DROME - Experimental evidence at protein level: Swiss-Prot protein existence level 1. Regulatory subunit of the poly(A)-nuclease (PAN) deadenylation complex, one of two cytoplasmic mRNA deadenylases involved in general and miRNA-mediated mRNA turnover. PAN specifically shortens poly(A) tails of RNA and the activity is stimulated by poly(A)-binding protein (PABP). PAN deadenylation is followed by rapid degradation of the shortened mRNA tails by the CCR4-NOT complex. Deadenylated mRNAs are then degraded by two alternative mechanisms, namely exosome-mediated 3'-5' exonucleolytic degradation,
   5728..5769    +  CDS            V5 tag: epitope tag from simian virus 5
   5869..6003    -  polyA_signal   SV40 poly(A) signal: SV40 polyadenylation signal
   6026..6110    -  CDS            large T antigen (fragment): large T antigen from SV40 (simian virus 40)
   6111..6581    +  CDS            TcR (fragment): tetracycline efflux protein; tet; confers resistance to tetracycline
   6625..7213    -  rep_origin     ori: high-copy-number ColE1/pMB1/pBR322/pUC origin of replication
   7384..8244    -  CDS            AmpR: β-lactamase; bla; confers resistance to ampicillin, carbenicillin, and related antibiotics
   8245..8349    -  promoter       AmpR promoter: bla
>Addgene plasmid #148047 | pAc5.1B-EGFP-DmPAN2-L766EV758E-dsRNAres_Y | depositor full sequence | sequence record 290494 | Full Sequence
CTTCAAGGAATTAATTCTATATTCTAAAAACACAAATGATACTTCTAAAAAAAATCATGAATGGCATCAA
CTCTGAATCAAATCTTTGCAGATGCACCTACTTCTCATTTCCACTGTCACATCATTTTTCCAGATCTCGC
TGCCTGTTATGTGGCCCACAAACCAAGACACGTTTTATGGCCATTAAAGCTGGCTGATCGTCGCCAAACA
CCAAATACATATCAATATGTACATTCGAGAAAGAAGCGATCAAAGAAGCGTCTTCGGGCGAGTAGGAGAA
TGCGGAGGAGAAGGAGAACGAGCTGATCTAGTATCTCTCCACAATCCAATGCCAACTGACCAACTGGCCA
TATTCGGAGCAATTTGAAGCCAATTTCCATCGCCTGGCGATCGCTCCATTCTTGGCTATATGTTTTTCAC
CGTTCCCGGGGCCATTTTCAAAGACTCGTCGGTAAGATAAGATTGTGTCACTCGCTGTCTCTCTTCATTT
GTCGAAGAATGCTGAGGAATTTCGCGATGACGTCGGCGAGTATTTTGAAGAATGAGAATAATTTGTATTT
ATACGAAAATCAGTTAGTGGAATTTTCTACAAAAACATGTTATCTATAGATAATTTTGTTGCAAAATATG
TTGACTATGACAAAGATTGTATGTATATACCTTTAATGTATTCTCATTTTCTTATGTATTTATAATGGCA
ATGATGATACTGATGATATTTTAAGATGATGCCAGACCACAGGCTGATTTCTGCGTCTTTTGCCGAACGC
AGTGCATGTGCGGTTGTTGTTTTTTGGAATAGTTTCAATTTTCGGACTGTCCGCTTTGATTTCAGTTTCT
TGGCTTATTCAAAAAGCAAAGTAAAGCCAAAAAAGCGAGATGGCAATACCAAATGCGGCAAAACGGTAGT
GGAAGGAAAGGGGTGCGGGGCAGCGGAAGGAAGGGTGGGGCGGGGCGTGGCGGGGTCTGTGGCTGGGCGC
GACGTCACCGACGTTGGAGCCACTCCTTTGACCATGTGTGCGTGTGTGTATTATTCGTGTCTCGCCACTC
GCCGGTTGTTTTTTTCTTTTTATCTCGCTCTCTCTAGCGCCATCTCGTACGCATGCTCAACGCACCGCAT
GTTGCCGTGTCCTTTATGCGTCATTTTGGCTCGAAATAGGCAATTATTTAAACAAAGATTAGTCAACGAA
AACGCTAAAATAAATAAGTCTACAATATGGTTACTTATTGCCATGTGTGTGCAGCCAACGATAGCAACAA
AAGCAACAACACAGTGGCTTTCCCTCTTTCACTTTTTGTTTGCAAGCGCGTGCGAGCAAGACGGCACGAC
CGGCAAACGCAATTACGCTGACAAAGAGCAGACGAAGTTTTGGCCGAAAAACATCAAGGCGCCTGATACG
AATGCATTTGCAATAACAATTGCGATATTTAATATTGTTTATGAAGCTGTTTGACTTCAAAACACACAAA
AAAAAAAATAAAACAAATTATTTGAAAGAGAATTAGGAATCGGACAGCTTATCGTTACGGGCTAACAGCA
CACCGAGACGAAATAGCTTACCTGACGTCACAGCCTCTGGAAGAACTGCCGCCAAGCAGAGAGAGAGAGA
AAAAGAGGGAGAGCAGCTTAGACCGCATGTGCTTGTGTGTGAGGCGTCTCTCTCTTCGTCTCCTGTTTGC
GCAAACGCATAGACTGCACTGAGAAAATCGATTACCTATTTTTTATGAATGAATATTTGCACTATTACTA
TTCAAAACTATTAAGATAGCAATCACATTCAATAGCCAAATACTATACCACCTGAGCGATGCAACGAAAT
GATCAATTTGAGCAAAAATGCTGCATATTTAGGACGGCATCATTATAGAAATGCTTCTTGCTGTGTACTT
TTCTCTCGTCTGGCAGCTGTTTCGCCGTTATTGTTAAAACCGGCTTAAGTTAGGTGTGTTTTCTACGACT
AGTGATGCCCCTACTAGAAGATGTGTGTTGCACAAATGTCCCTGAATAACCAATTTGAAGTGCAGATAGC
AGTAAACGTAAGCTAATATGAATATTATTTAACTGTAATGTTTTAATATCGCTGGACATTACTAATAAAC
CCACTATAAACACATGTACATATGTATGTTTTGGCATACAATGAGTAGTTGGGGAAAAAATGTGTAAAAG
CACCGTGACCATCACAGCATAAAGATAACCAGCTGAAGTATCGAATATGAGTAACCCCCAAATTGAATCA
CATGCCGCAACTGATAGGACCCATGGAAGTACACTCTTCATGGCGATATACAAGACACACACAAGCACGA
ACACCCAGTTGCGGAGGAAATTCTCCGTAAATGAAAACCCAATCGGCGAACAATTCATACCCATATATGG
TAAAAGTTTTGAACGCGACTTGAGAGCGGAGAGCATTGCGGCTGATAAGGTTTTAGCGCTAAGCGGGCTT
TATAAAACGGGCTGCGGGACCAGTTTTCATATCACTACCGTTTGAGTTCTTGTGCTGTGTGGATACTCCT
CCCGACACAAAGCCGCTCCATCAGCCAGCAGTCGTCTAATCCAGAGACCCCGGATCGGGGTACCAACATG
GTGAGCAAGGGCGAGGAGCTGTTCACCGGGGTGGTGCCCATCCTGGTCGAGCTGGACGGCGACGTAAACG
GCCACAAGTTCAGCGTGTCCGGCGAGGGCGAGGGCGATGCCACCTACGGCAAGCTGACCCTGAAGTTCAT
CTGCACCACCGGCAAGCTGCCCGTGCCCTGGCCCACCCTCGTGACCACCCTGACCTACGGCGTGCAGTGC
TTCAGCCGCTACCCCGACCACATGAAGCAGCACGACTTCTTCAAGTCCGCCATGCCCGAAGGCTACGTCC
AGGAGCGCACCATCTTCTTCAAGGACGACGGCAACTACAAGACCCGCGCCGAGGTGAAGTTCGAGGGCGA
CACCCTGGTGAACCGCATCGAGCTGAAGGGCATCGACTTCAAGGAGGACGGCAACATCCTGGGGCACAAG
CTGGAGTACAACTACAACAGCCACAACGTCTATATCATGGCCGACAAGCAGAAGAACGGCATCAAGGTGA
ACTTCAAGATCCGCCACAACATCGAGGACGGCAGCGTGCAGCTCGCCGACCACTACCAGCAGAACACCCC
CATCGGCGACGGCCCCGTGCTGCTGCCCGACAACCACTACCTGAGCACCCAGTCCGCCCTGAGCAAAGAC
CCCAACGAGAAGCGCGATCACATGGTCCTGCTGGAGTTCGTGACCGCCGCCGGGATCACTCTCGGCATGG
ACGAGCTGTACAAGCCAAGCTTGAATTCTATGTGTTCCACATACGGCCTGCTTTCATTCGAATTCTCGGA
CACCGCCGCCATGGACCCGATCTTTTTTTCCCCGACCAACGGCATTCCCAGTGAATCGAAGCTGGCTACA
TACATGAACCGCCAAAACGTGGCTACGCCCTCCGGATACGGTTTGAACAATGGATTTAGTCTTCTCAACC
TGGACTCCCCGCTCAACAAGAAAAGCCAAGTGACCCCCCAATCCCCGGAATTTATCCCCACCCGTCTCGG
ATCCACCCCGAATTTTTACGCCCCGTACCATAATGCCCCGATGCAGCTATCGAACGGACTGAACGGAGTG
AACGGTCTAACGGCTGCTGCTGCTGCGGCCGCCGCCGCTGCTGCTGCTGCTGCTGCTGCCGTCCCGAGCA
GCACCAGTTCCGCCAGCAGCGCTTCCGTCACGATTTCCAAGACCGCTAATGGCGGAGCTAGCATGCTGGC
TTTGCAGAAAACGGCTAGCATTGCTTCAGTTACGATTGCCCAGCAACAACCGCAACACCCGCAAAAGCAA
CAGCAACACCCCCCCTCCGTCGGAGGCGGCGCCGTCAGCGCTGCTAGCGCTCCGATCGCTATCTCGGGAG
CCCCGCCCAACCCGGCTGCGGCCCCCTTTGTGTCCTCCATGAGCGCCCAAACCCCCTTGAAAGGACGAGG
AGCTATGATGCGTCAAGAGTCGCCGACCGCTGCTATGATCTCCGGAGCCGGTCCGGGCGAAAAATCGCCA
CCGCACGGGATGACGCCGCACGGAGCATCGCCCATACCATCAGCGCTGCCCACCAGCGTGCACCAGGAGA
ACGTAGGCGGCACCATATACTTCTATCCGACTGCCAACGCACAGAACAGCCAGCCCGTCGTCAATTCCAT
GGTGGTGGATGGAACGCATCCGGCTCTCCATGGCGTGAGTGCTGTGGCGCCGATGAGTGCGGGCGTTCCG
GCGGCCATGATGTACACGGGGCATGTGTATCCGGGACCGTCCTCCAACGTGGTCACCATGCAGCCAAAGA
CGCTGCTGGAGTCGGCCTTCTTTATGCCCGACGAGATGCGCGCCGAAGTCCTCGCCCGCAACGAGATCTC
TAACCTGATCATGGACGCAGCGGAGGCTGCGCAGCACGCTCTACCGCTGGAGGTGGAGAACTACCATGCC
CTGTATCCACTGGAACCGCCGGCGCAGCCGTTGCACGCCAAGCTCACGTTCCCCGCCACCACTTATAGGG
CCACGCACAACACGACGGGCTACAAGTACTGCCTGCGAAGAATACATGGTTTCCGCCTGCAGTCGACCAA
GTGCATGACGCTGGTGGAGATGTGGAAGAAGCTGCAGCACACGAATGTGGTACAACTGCGTGAGGTGTTC
ACGACGAAAGCATTTGGTGATAACTCTTTAGTATTAGTGTACGACTATCATCCCGGCTCACAAACATTAC
TGGCCAAATACTTCACTCCGGCGCCAGAGACCAACGGGTACACTGATCCATTCCAAGGCGAGGCCCGCCC
CTTCAGTCATAAGAGTAACATGCAGCGAACGAGCAATGGACCGCTGCTACCGGAGGCCACCATCTGGTCG
ATCATCATGCAGCTGACCGCCGGCTTAAAAGCCATCCACCATGCCGGTCTTGCCTGCAAGGTTCTGGATC
CCACAAAGATTATAGTGACGGGCAAGCGTGTACGGTTTAGCTCATGCTGCATTTCGGATATAACGCAATT
CGATCCGAATGCATCCAATCCCTTGGCGCTGGTTAATATGCATCAGCAGGACGATCTGACCGCTTTGGGT
CGCTTAGTATTAGCTTTGGCCTGCCGCTGTCTTCAATCCGTGCAACGCGACAATGTCCAGTCCAGCATCG
ATATGGTCACGCGAAACTACTCCACCGATCTGCGAAACTTTATTGTTTACCTCTTCACCACCAATAATCG
TCGCTCCGTGACCGACCTGATGCCGATGATTGGTGCCCGCTTCTATACGCAACTGGATGCACTGCAGAGC
AAAATTGATATGCAGGAGGACGAGTTGGCCAAGGAGATGGAGAACGGGCGGTTATATCGCATTTTGGTCA
AACTTAATAGCATCAACGAGCGACCCGACTTTAATCTGGACTGCACTTGGTCTGAGACTGGTGATAGATA
CATGTTGAAATTATTCCGTGATTATTTGTTCCATTCCGTCACTGAGGATGGCCGGCCCTGGCTAGATCAC
GCACACATTGTACAATGCCTCAACAAGCTGGATGCTGGCTCCATAGAGCGCGTGCAACTGATGTCCCGCG
ACGAGCAATCGGTAGAGATCGAGTCCTATGCTGAACTCAAGAATTGTCTGGAGAACGCCTTCTCCGAACT
GATGTCAAGTGCGGCCAACTGAGCGGCCGCTCGAGTCTAGAGGGCCCGCGGTTCGAAGGTAAGCCTATCC
CTAACCCTCTCCTCGGTCTCGATTCTACGCGTACCGGTCATCATCACCATCACCATTGAGTTTAAACCCG
CTGATCAGCCTCGACTGTGCCTTCTAAGGCCTGAGCTCGCTGATCAGCCTCGATCGAGGATCCAGACATG
ATAAGATACATTGATGAGTTTGGACAAACCACAACTAGAATGCAGTGAAAAAAATGCTTTATTTGTGAAA
TTTGTGATGCTATTGCTTTATTTGTAACCATTATAAGCTGCAATAAACAAGTTAACAACAACAATTGCAT
TCATTTTATGTTTCAGGTTCAGGGGGAGGTGTGGGAGGTTTTTTAAAGCAAGTAAAACCTCTACAAATGT
GGTATGGCTGATTATGATCAGTCGACCGATGCCCTTGAGAGCCTTCAACCCAGTCAGCTCCTTCCGGTGG
GCGCGGGGCATGACTATCGTCGCCGCACTTATGACTGTCTTCTTTATCATGCAACTCGTAGGACAGGTGC
CGGCAGCGCTCTGGGTCATTTTCGGCGAGGACCGCTTTCGCTGGAGCGCGACGATGATCGGCCTGTCGCT
TGCGGTATTCGGAATCTTGCACGCCCTCGCTCAAGCCTTCGTCACTGGTCCCGCCACCAAACGTTTCGGC
GAGAAGCAGGCCATTATCGCCGGCATGGCGGCCGACGCGCTGGGCTACGTCTTGCTGGCGTTCGCGACGC
GAGGCTGGATGGCCTTCCCCATTATGATTCTTCTCGCTTCCGGCGGCATCGGGATGCCCGCGTTGCAGGC
CATGCTGTCCAGGCAGGTAGATGACGACCATCAGGGACAGCTTCAAGGATCGCTCGCGGCTCTTACCAGC
CAGCAAAAGGCCAGGAACCGTAAAAAGGCCGCGTTGCTGGCGTTTTTCCATAGGCTCCGCCCCCCTGACG
AGCATCACAAAAATCGACGCTCAAGTCAGAGGTGGCGAAACCCGACAGGACTATAAAGATACCAGGCGTT
TCCCCCTGGAAGCTCCCTCGTGCGCTCTCCTGTTCCGACCCTGCCGCTTACCGGATACCTGTCCGCCTTT
CTCCCTTCGGGAAGCGTGGCGCTTTCTCAATGCTCACGCTGTAGGTATCTCAGTTCGGTGTAGGTCGTTC
GCTCCAAGCTGGGCTGTGTGCACGAACCCCCCGTTCAGCCCGACCGCTGCGCCTTATCCGGTAACTATCG
TCTTGAGTCCAACCCGGTAAGACACGACTTATCGCCACTGGCAGCAGCCACTGGTAACAGGATTAGCAGA
GCGAGGTATGTAGGCGGTGCTACAGAGTTCTTGAAGTGGTGGCCTAACTACGGCTACACTAGAAGGACAG
TATTTGGTATCTGCGCTCTGCTGAAGCCAGTTACCTTCGGAAAAAGAGTTGGTAGCTCTTGATCCGGCAA
ACAAACCACCGCTGGTAGCGGTGGTTTTTTTGTTTGCAAGCAGCAGATTACGCGCAGAAAAAAAGGATCT
CAAGAAGATCCTTTGATCTTTTCTACGGGGTCTGACGCTCAGTGGAACGAAAACTCACGTTAAGGGATTT
TGGTCATGAGATTATCAAAAAGGATCTTCACCTAGATCCTTTTAAATTAAAAATGAAGTTTTAAATCAAT
CTAAAGTATATATGAGTAAACTTGGTCTGACAGTTACCAATGCTTAATCAGTGAGGCACCTATCTCAGCG
ATCTGTCTATTTCGTTCATCCATAGTTGCCTGACTCCCCGTCGTGTAGATAACTACGATACGGGAGGGCT
TACCATCTGGCCCCAGTGCTGCAATGATACCGCGAGACCCACGCTCACCGGCTCCAGATTTATCAGCAAT
AAACCAGCCAGCCGGAAGGGCCGAGCGCAGAAGTGGTCCTGCAACTTTATCCGCCTCCATCCAGTCTATT
AATTGTTGCCGGGAAGCTAGAGTAAGTAGTTCGCCAGTTAATAGTTTGCGCAACGTTGTTGCCATTGCTG
CAGGCATCGTGGTGTCACGCTCGTCGTTTGGTATGGCTTCATTCAGCTCCGGTTCCCAACGATCAAGGCG
AGTTACATGATCCCCCATGTTGTGCAAAAAAGCGGTTAGCTCCTTCGGTCCTCCGATCGTTGTCAGAAGT
AAGTTGGCCGCAGTGTTATCACTCATGGTTATGGCAGCACTGCATAATTCTCTTACTGTCATGCCATCCG
TAAGATGCTTTTCTGTGACTGGTGAGTACTCAACCAAGTCATTCTGAGAATAGTGTATGCGGCGACCGAG
TTGCTCTTGCCCGGCGTCAACACGGGATAATACCGCGCCACATAGCAGAACTTTAAAAGTGCTCATCATT
GGAAAACGTTCTTCGGGGCGAAAACTCTCAAGGATCTTACCGCTGTTGAGATCCAGTTCGATGTAACCCA
CTCGTGCACCCAACTGATCTTCAGCATCTTTTACTTTCACCAGCGTTTCTGGGTGAGCAAAAACAGGAAG
GCAAAATGCCGCAAAAAAGGGAATAAGGGCGACACGGAAATGTTGAATACTCATACTCTTCCTTTTTCAA
TATTATTGAAGCATTTATCAGGGTTATTGTCTCATGAGCGGATACATATTTGAATGTATTTAGAAAAATA
AACAAATAGGGGTTCCGCGCACATTTCCCCGAAAAGTGCCACCTGACGTCTAAGAAACCATTATTATCAT
GACATTAACCTATAAAAATAGGCGTATCACGAGGCCCTTTCGT
